Addgene plasmid #120484: EF1a_SPIC_P2A_Hygro_Barcode
Purpose: Barcoded lentiviral vector to express SPIC in mammalian cells under control of EF1a promoter. Barcoded for transcript detection in single cell RNA-seq.
Depositing lab: Prashant Mali. Depositing organization: University of California, San Diego (UCSD). Publication: Mapping Cellular Reprogramming via Pooled Overexpression Screens with Paired Fitness and Single-Cell RNA-Sequencing Readout. Parekh U, Wu Y, Zhao D, Worlikar A, Shah N, Zhang K, Mali P. Cell Syst. 2018 Nov 12. pii: S2405-4712(18)30433-2. doi: 10.1016/j.cels.2018.10.008. PubMed 30448000.
Backbone
  Vector backbone: Unknown
  Backbone size w/o insert (bp): 9514
  Vector type: Lentiviral
  Selectable markers: Hygromycin
Growth in bacteria
  Bacterial resistance: Ampicillin, 100 μg/mL
  Growth temperature: 37°C
  Growth strain: Stbl3
  Copy number: High Copy
Gene/Insert
  Gene/Insert name: SPIC
  Species: H. sapiens (human)
  Insert size (bp): 744
  Entrez Gene: SPIC (a.k.a. SPI-C)
  Promoter: EF1a
  Cloning method: Gibson Cloning
  Sequencing primers: 5′ 5'-ttctcaagcctcagacagtgg-3'
Terms and licenses: Academic/Nonprofit Terms; Industry Terms: Not Available to Industry
Depositor comments: 5' cloning site: BamHI (not destroyed), 3' cloning site: BamHI (not destroyed).
How to cite: EF1a_SPIC_P2A_Hygro_Barcode was a gift from Prashant Mali (Addgene plasmid # 120484 ; http://n2t.net/addgene:120484 ; RRID:Addgene_120484)
