[The description below was written by a language model from this plasmid's Addgene catalogue record and pLannotate feature annotations shown in this document.]
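Description:
EF1a_SPIC_P2A_Hygro_Barcode is a lentiviral transfer plasmid of about 10.3 kb for constitutive expression of the human transcription factor SPIC in mammalian cells. The record lists the parental backbone as unknown. It is maintained in E. coli through a high-copy ColE1/pUC-type origin with ampicillin resistance (AmpR), and it also carries an f1 origin. Outside the viral region sits an SV40/EM7-driven BleoR cassette with an SV40 poly(A) signal, which could confer Zeocin resistance, although the catalogue lists only hygromycin as the mammalian selectable marker.

The viral genome is transcribed from a CMV enhancer/promoter fused to a truncated HIV-1 5' LTR. This is followed by the Ψ packaging signal with a gag fragment, the RRE for Rev-dependent nuclear export, and the cPPT/CTS. The downstream LTR is also annotated as truncated, is preceded by a loxP site, and is followed by a bGH poly(A) signal. This layout is typical of late-generation vectors that need packaging functions supplied in trans.

Within the provirus, the EF-1α promoter drives the 744 bp SPIC coding sequence, which was inserted by Gibson cloning between retained BamHI sites. The hygromycin phosphotransferase gene (hph) lies downstream. The construct name indicates that a P2A self-cleaving peptide links the two, so a single transcript yields both SPIC and the resistance protein, but the P2A is not separately annotated in the feature table. The barcode is not annotated either, and its position is not stated. According to the record, the barcode lets the overexpressed transcript be identified in single-cell RNA-seq. The associated publication used this approach in pooled overexpression screens that map cellular reprogramming with paired fitness and transcriptomic readouts.
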