Features (pLannotate 1.2.2; 33 found; start..end, strand, type, name):
     31..83      -  misc_feature   bom (fragment): basis of mobility region from pBR322
    238..617     +  enhancer       CMV enhancer: human cytomegalovirus immediate early enhancer
    618..817     +  promoter       CMV promoter: human cytomegalovirus (CMV) immediate early promoter
    835..1015    +  LTR            5' LTR (truncated): truncated 5' long terminal repeat (LTR) from HIV-1
   1062..1187    +  misc_feature   HIV-1 Ψ: packaging signal of human immunodeficiency virus type 1
   1171..1534    +  CDS            HIV-1 gag (fragment): gag protein from human immunodeficiency virus 1; gag
   1680..1913    +  misc_feature   RRE: The Rev response element (RRE) of HIV-1 allows for Rev-dependent mRNA export from the nucleus to the cytoplasm.
   2290..2390    +  CDS            Rev (fragment): human immunodeficiency virus 1 (HIV-1) Rev protein; rev; enhances nuclear export of unspliced and incompletely spliced viral mRNAs
   2440..2557    +  misc_feature   cPPT/CTS: central polypurine tract and central termination sequence of HIV-1
   2620..2686    +  CDS            small t antigen (fragment): SV40 (simian virus 40) small t antigen
   2693..3871    +  promoter       EF-1α promoter: strong constitutive promoter for human elongation factor EF-1α
   3888..3906    +  promoter       T7 promoter: promoter for bacteriophage T7 RNA polymerase
   3926..3962    -  misc_feature   MCS (fragment): pBluescript multiple cloning site
   3970..4713    +  CDS            SPIC: SPIC_HUMAN - Experimental evidence at protein level: Swiss-Prot protein existence level 1. Controls the development of red pulp macrophages required for red blood cells recycling and iron homeostasis. Transcription factor that binds to the PU-box, a purine-rich DNA sequence (5'-GAGGA[AT]-3') that can act as a lymphoid-specific enhancer. Regulates VCAM1 gene expression (By similarity). From Homo sapiens (Human).
   4780..5802    +  CDS            hph: KHYB_ECOLX - Experimental evidence at protein level: Swiss-Prot protein existence level 1. The aminoglycoside phosphotransferases achieve inactivation of their antibiotic substrates by phosphorylation. Only phosphorylates hygromycin and closely related compounds such as demethyl analogs and destomycin. From Escherichia coli.
   5886..5999    +  CDS            nef (fragment): NEF_HV1LA - Experimental evidence at protein level: Swiss-Prot protein existence level 1. Extracellular Nef protein targets CD4(+) T-lymphocytes for apoptosis by interacting with CXCR4 surface receptors. From Human immunodeficiency virus type 1 group M subtype B (isolate Lai) (HIV-1).
   5997..6030    +  protein_bind   loxP: Cre-mediated recombination occurs in the 8-bp core sequence (GCATACAT). Cre recombinase
   6055..6235    +  LTR            5' LTR (truncated): truncated 5' long terminal repeat (LTR) from HIV-1
   6267..6491    +  polyA_signal   bGH poly(A) signal: bovine growth hormone polyadenylation signal
   6495..6516    +  promoter       SV40 promoter (fragment): SV40 enhancer and early promoter
   6537..6965    +  rep_origin     f1 ori (sequence partly withheld): f1 bacteriophage origin of replication; arrow indicates direction of (+) strand synthesis
   6979..7308    +  promoter       SV40 promoter: SV40 enhancer and early promoter
   7356..7403    +  promoter       EM7 promoter: synthetic bacterial promoter&nbsp
   7422..7796    +  CDS            BleoR: antibiotic-binding protein; Sh ble from Streptoalloteichus hindustanus; confers resistance to bleomycin, phleomycin, and Zeocin™
   7806..7931    +  CDS            ble (fragment): BLE_KLEPN - Experimental evidence at protein level: Swiss-Prot protein existence level 1. Binding protein with a strong affinity to the bleomycin family of antibiotics. Binds to CL990; an antimitotic-antibiotic compound. From Klebsiella pneumoniae.
   7926..8047    +  polyA_signal   SV40 poly(A) signal: SV40 polyadenylation signal
   8120..8136    -  protein_bind   lac operator: The lac repressor binds to the lac operator to inhibit transcription in E. coli. This inhibition can be relieved by adding lactose or isopropyl-β-D-thiogalactopyranoside (IPTG). lac repressor encoded by lacI
   8144..8174    -  promoter       lac promoter: promoter for the E. coli lac operon
   8189..8210    -  protein_bind   CAP binding site: CAP binding activates transcription in the presence of cAMP. E. coli catabolite activator protein
   8223..8315    -  CDS            lacI (fragment): lac repressor; lacI; The lac repressor binds to the lac operator to inhibit transcription in E. coli. This inhibition can be relieved by adding lactose or isopropyl-β-D-thiogalactopyranoside (IPTG).
   8498..9086    -  rep_origin     ori: high-copy-number ColE1/pMB1/pBR322/pUC origin of replication
   9257..10117   -  CDS            AmpR: β-lactamase; bla; confers resistance to ampicillin, carbenicillin, and related antibiotics
  10118..10222   -  promoter       AmpR promoter: bla
>Addgene plasmid #120484 | EF1a_SPIC_P2A_Hygro_Barcode | addgene full sequence | sequence record 234711 | Addgene NGS Result
GTCGACGGATCGGGAGATCTCCCGATCCCCTATGGTGCACTCTCAGTACAATCTGCTCTGATGCCGCATA
GTTAAGCCAGTATCTGCTCCCTGCTTGTGTGTTGGAGGTCGCTGAGTAGTGCGCGAGCAAAATTTAAGCT
ACAACAAGGCAAGGCTTGACCGACAATTGCATGAAGAATCTGCTTAGGGTTAGGCGTTTTGCGCTGCTTC
GCGATGTACGGGCCAGATATACGCGTTGACATTGATTATTGACTAGTTATTAATAGTAATCAATTACGGG
GTCATTAGTTCATAGCCCATATATGGAGTTCCGCGTTACATAACTTACGGTAAATGGCCCGCCTGGCTGA
CCGCCCAACGACCCCCGCCCATTGACGTCAATAATGACGTATGTTCCCATAGTAACGCCAATAGGGACTT
TCCATTGACGTCAATGGGTGGAGTATTTACGGTAAACTGCCCACTTGGCAGTACATCAAGTGTATCATAT
GCCAAGTACGCCCCCTATTGACGTCAATGACGGTAAATGGCCCGCCTGGCATTATGCCCAGTACATGACC
TTATGGGACTTTCCTACTTGGCAGTACATCTACGTATTAGTCATCGCTATTACCATGGTGATGCGGTTTT
GGCAGTACATCAATGGGCGTGGATAGCGGTTTGACTCACGGGGATTTCCAAGTCTCCACCCCATTGACGT
CAATGGGAGTTTGTTTTGGCACCAAAATCAACGGGACTTTCCAAAATGTCGTAACAACTCCGCCCCATTG
ACGCAAATGGGCGGTAGGCGTGTACGGTGGGAGGTCTATATAAGCAGCGCGTTTTGCCTGTACTGGGTCT
CTCTGGTTAGACCAGATCTGAGCCTGGGAGCTCTCTGGCTAACTAGGGAACCCACTGCTTAAGCCTCAAT
AAAGCTTGCCTTGAGTGCTTCAAGTAGTGTGTGCCCGTCTGTTGTGTGACTCTGGTAACTAGAGATCCCT
CAGACCCTTTTAGTCAGTGTGGAAAATCTCTAGCAGTGGCGCCCGAACAGGGACTTGAAAGCGAAAGGGA
AACCAGAGGAGCTCTCTCGACGCAGGACTCGGCTTGCTGAAGCGCGCACGGCAAGAGGCGAGGGGCGGCG
ACTGGTGAGTACGCCAAAAATTTTGACTAGCGGAGGCTAGAAGGAGAGAGATGGGTGCGAGAGCGTCAGT
ATTAAGCGGGGGAGAATTAGATCGCGATGGGAAAAAATTCGGTTAAGGCCAGGGGGAAAGAAAAAATATA
AATTAAAACATATAGTATGGGCAAGCAGGGAGCTAGAACGATTCGCAGTTAATCCTGGCCTGTTAGAAAC
ATCAGAAGGCTGTAGACAAATACTGGGACAGCTACAACCATCCCTTCAGACAGGATCAGAAGAACTTAGA
TCATTATATAATACAGTAGCAACCCTCTATTGTGTGCATCAAAGGATAGAGATAAAAGACACCAAGGAAG
CTTTAGACAAGATAGAGGAAGAGCAAAACAAAAGTAAGACCACCGCACAGCAAGCGGCCGCTGATCTTCA
GACCTGGAGGAGGAGATATGAGGGACAATTGGAGAAGTGAATTATATAAATATAAAGTAGTAAAAATTGA
ACCATTAGGAGTAGCACCCACCAAGGCAAAGAGAAGAGTGGTGCAGAGAGAAAAAAGAGCAGTGGGAATA
GGAGCTTTGTTCCTTGGGTTCTTGGGAGCAGCAGGAAGCACTATGGGCGCAGCGTCAATGACGCTGACGG
TACAGGCCAGACAATTATTGTCTGGTATAGTGCAGCAGCAGAACAATTTGCTGAGGGCTATTGAGGCGCA
ACAGCATCTGTTGCAACTCACAGTCTGGGGCATCAAGCAGCTCCAGGCAAGAATCCTGGCTGTGGAAAGA
TACCTAAAGGATCAACAGCTCCTGGGGATTTGGGGTTGCTCTGGAAAACTCATTTGCACCACTGCTGTGC
CTTGGAATGCTAGTTGGAGTAATAAATCTCTGGAACAGATTTGGAATCACACGACCTGGATGGAGTGGGA
CAGAGAAATTAACAATTACACAAGCTTAATACACTCCTTAATTGAAGAATCGCAAAACCAGCAAGAAAAG
AATGAACAAGAATTATTGGAATTAGATAAATGGGCAAGTTTGTGGAATTGGTTTAACATAACAAATTGGC
TGTGGTATATAAAATTATTCATAATGATAGTAGGAGGCTTGGTAGGTTTAAGAATAGTTTTTGCTGTACT
TTCTATAGTGAATAGAGTTAGGCAGGGATATTCACCATTATCGTTTCAGACCCACCTCCCAACCCCGAGG
GGACCCGACAGGCCCGAAGGAATAGAAGAAGAAGGTGGAGAGAGAGACAGAGACAGATCCATTCGATTAG
TGAACGGATCGGCACTGCGTGCGCCAATTCTGCAGACAAATGGCAGTATTCATCCACAATTTTAAAAGAA
AAGGGGGGATTGGGGGGTACAGTGCAGGGGAAAGAATAGTAGACATAATAGCAACAGACATACAAACTAA
AGAATTACAAAAACAAATTACAAAAATTCAAAATTTTCGGGTTTATTACAGGGACAGCAGAGATCCAGTT
TGGTTAATTAATCGATAAGCTTTGCAAAGATGGATAAAGTTTTAAACAGAGAGGAATCTTTGCAGCTAAT
GGACCTTCTAGGTCTTGAAAGGAGTGGGAATTGGCTCCGGTGCCCGTCAGTGGGCAGAGCGCACATCGCC
CACAGTCCCCGAGAAGTTGGGGGGAGGGGTCGGCAATTGAACCGGTGCCTAGAGAAGGTGGCGCGGGGTA
AACTGGGAAAGTGATGTCGTGTACTGGCTCCGCCTTTTTCCCGAGGGTGGGGGAGAACCGTATATAAGTG
CAGTAGTCGCCGTGAACGTTCTTTTTCGCAACGGGTTTGCCGCCAGAACACAGGTAAGTGCCGTGTGTGG
TTCCCGCGGGCCTGGCCTCTTTACGGGTTATGGCCCTTGCGTGCCTTGAATTACTTCCACCTGGCTGCAG
TACGTGATTCTTGATCCCGAGCTTCGGGTTGGAAGTGGGTGGGAGAGTTCGAGGCCTTGCGCTTAAGGAG
CCCCTTCGCCTCGTGCTTGAGTTGAGGCCTGGCCTGGGCGCTGGGGCCGCCGCGTGCGAATCTGGTGGCA
CCTTCGCGCCTGTCTCGCTGCTTTCGATAAGTCTCTAGCCATTTAAAATTTTTGATGACCTGCTGCGACG
CTTTTTTTCTGGCAAGATAGTCTTGTAAATGCGGGCCAAGATCTGCACACTGGTATTTCGGTTTTTGGGG
CCGCGGGCGGCGACGGGGCCCGTGCGTCCCAGCGCACATGTTCGGCGAGGCGGGGCCTGCGAGCGCGGCC
ACCGAGAATCGGACGGGGGTAGTCTCAAGCTGGCCGGCCTGCTCTGGTGCCTGGCCTCGCGCCGCCGTGT
ATCGCCCCGCCCTGGGCGGCAAGGCTGGCCCGGTCGGCACCAGTTGCGTGAGCGGAAAGATGGCCGCTTC
CCGGCCCTGCTGCAGGGAGCTCAAAATGGAGGACGCGGCGCTCGGGAGAGCGGGCGGGTGAGTCACCCAC
ACAAAGGAAAAGGGCCTTTCCGTCCTCAGCCGTCGCTTCATGTGACTCCACGGAGTACCGGGCGCCGTCC
AGGCACCTCGATTAGTTCTCGAGCTTTTGGAGTACGTCGTCTTTAGGTTGGGGGGAGGGGTTTTATGCGA
TGGAGTTTCCCCACACTGAGTGGGTGGAGACTGAAGTTAGGCCAGCTTGGCACTTGATGTAATTCTCCTT
GGAATTTGCCCTTTTTGAGTTTGGATCTTGGTTCATTCTCAAGCCTCAGACAGTGGTTCAAAGTTTTTTT
CTTCCATTTCAGGTGTCGTGAGGAATTAGCTTGGTACTAATACGACTCACTATAGGGAGACCCAAGCTGG
CTAGGTAAGCTTGATATCGAATTCCTGCAGCCCGGGGGATCCCGCCACCATGACGTGTGTTGAACAAGAC
AAGCTGGGTCAAGCATTTGAAGATGCTTTTGAGGTTCTGAGGCAACATTCAACTGGAGATCTTCAGTACT
CGCCAGATTACAGAAATTACCTGGCTTTAATCAACCATCGTCCTCATGTCAAAGGAAATTCCAGCTGCTA
TGGAGTGTTGCCTACAGAGGAGCCTGTCTATAATTGGAGAACGGTAATTAACAGTGCTGCGGACTTCTAT
TTTGAAGGAAATATTCATCAATCTCTGCAGAACATAACTGAAAACCAGCTGGTACAACCCACTCTTCTCC
AGCAAAAGGGGGGAAAAGGCAGGAAGAAGCTCCGACTGTTTGAATACCTTCACGAATCCCTGTATAATCC
GGAGATGGCATCTTGTATTCAGTGGGTAGATAAAACCAAAGGCATCTTTCAGTTTGTATCAAAAAACAAA
GAAAAACTTGCCGAGCTTTGGGGGAAAAGAAAAGGCAACAGGAAGACCATGACTTACCAGAAAATGGCCA
GGGCACTCAGAAATTACGGAAGAAGTGGGGAAATTACCAAAATCCGGAGGAAGCTGACTTACCAGTTCAG
TGAGGCCATTCTCCAAAGACTCTCTCCATCCTATTTCCTGGGGAAAGAGATCTTCTATTCACAGTGTGTT
CAACCTGATCAAGAATATCTCAGTTTAAATAACTGGAATGCAAATTATAATTATACATATGCCAATTACC
ATGAGCTAAATCACCATGATTGCGGATCCGGCGCAACAAACTTCTCTCTGCTGAAACAAGCCGGAGATGT
CGAAGAGAATCCTGGACCGATGAAAAAGCCTGAACTCACCGCGACGTCTGTCGAGAAGTTTCTGATCGAA
AAGTTCGACAGCGTCTCCGACCTGATGCAGCTCTCGGAGGGCGAAGAATCTCGTGCTTTCAGCTTCGATG
TAGGAGGGCGTGGATATGTCCTGCGGGTAAATAGCTGCGCCGATGGTTTCTACAAAGATCGTTATGTTTA
TCGGCACTTTGCATCGGCCGCGCTCCCGATTCCGGAAGTGCTTGACATTGGGGAATTCAGCGAGAGCCTG
ACCTATTGCATCTCCCGCCGTGCACAGGGTGTCACGTTGCAAGACCTGCCTGAAACCGAACTGCCCGCTG
TTCTGCAGCCGGTCGCGGAGGCCATGGATGCGATCGCTGCGGCCGATCTTAGCCAGACGAGCGGGTTCGG
CCCATTCGGACCGCAAGGAATCGGTCAATACACTACATGGCGTGATTTCATATGCGCGATTGCTGATCCC
CATGTGTATCACTGGCAAACTGTGATGGACGACACCGTCAGTGCGTCCGTCGCGCAGGCTCTCGATGAGC
TGATGCTTTGGGCCGAGGACTGCCCCGAAGTCCGGCACCTCGTGCACGCGGATTTCGGCTCCAACAATGT
CCTGACGGACAATGGCCGCATAACAGCGGTCATTGACTGGAGCGAGGCGATGTTCGGGGATTCCCAATAC
GAGGTCGCCAACATCTTCTTCTGGAGGCCGTGGTTGGCTTGTATGGAGCAGCAGACGCGCTACTTCGAGC
GGAGGCATCCGGAGCTTGCAGGATCGCCGCGGCTCCGGGCGTATATGCTCCGCATTGGTCTTGACCAACT
CTATCAGAGCTTGGTTGACGGCAATTTCGATGATGCAGCTTGGGCGCAGGGTCGATGCGACGCAATCGTC
CGATCCGGAGCCGGGACTGTCGGGCGTACACAAATCGCCCGCAGAAGCGCGGCCGTCTGGACCGATGGCT
GTGTAGAAGTACTCGCCGATAGTGGAAACCGACGCCCCAGCACTCGTCCGAGGGCAAAGGAATAAGTTAG
AACTATTTCCTGGCTGTTACGCGGTTGGCCACGGAGCTTAAGGCTACTGACGGGCTTGTTAAACAGTGAA
CCGCCCGCCCCACGACCCGCAGCGCCCGACCGAAAGGAGCGCACGACCCCATGCATCGAACAAAAGAAAA
GGGGGGACTGGAAGGGCTAATTCACTCCCAACGAAGACAAGATATCATAACTTCGTATAGCATACATTAT
ACGAAGTTATCGGCTAGCTGGTCCGGACTGTACTGGGTCTCTCTGGTTAGACCAGATCTGAGCCTGGGAG
CTCTCTGGCTAACTAGGGAACCCACTGCTTAAGCCTCAATAAAGCTTGCCTTGAGTGCTTCAAGTAGTGT
GTGCCCGTCTGTTGTGTGACTCTGGTAACTAGAGATCCCTCAGACCCTTTTAGTCAGTGTGGAAAATCTC
TAGCAGGGCCCGTTTAAACCCGCTGATCAGCCTCGACTGTGCCTTCTAGTTGCCAGCCATCTGTTGTTTG
CCCCTCCCCCGTGCCTTCCTTGACCCTGGAAGGTGCCACTCCCACTGTCCTTTCCTAATAAAATGAGGAA
ATTGCATCGCATTGTCTGAGTAGGTGTCATTCTATTCTGGGGGGTGGGGTGGGGCAGGACAGCAAGGGGG
AGGATTGGGAAGACAATAGCAGGCATGCTGGGGATGCGGTGGGCTCTATGGCTTCTGAGGCGGAAAGAAC
CAGCTGGGGCTCTAGGGGGTATCCCC
[124 nt withheld, positions 6537-6660]
C
[91 nt withheld, positions 6662-6752]
A
[49 nt withheld, positions 6754-6802]
CCTTTGACGTTGGAGTCCACGTTCTTT
[37 nt withheld, positions 6830-6866]
ACCCTATCTCGGTCTATTCTTTTGATTTATAAGGGATTTTGCCGATTTCGGCCTATTGGTTAAAAAATGA
GCTGATTTAACAAAAATTTAACGCGAATTAATTCTGTGGAATGTGTGTCAGTTAGGGTGTGGAAAGTCCC
CAGGCTCCCCAGCAGGCAGAAGTATGCAAAGCATGCATCTCAATTAGTCAGCAACCAGGTGTGGAAAGTC
CCCAGGCTCCCCAGCAGGCAGAAGTATGCAAAGCATGCATCTCAATTAGTCAGCAACCATAGTCCCGCCC
CTAACTCCGCCCATCCCGCCCCTAACTCCGCCCAGTTCCGCCCATTCTCCGCCCCATGGCTGACTAATTT
TTTTTATTTATGCAGAGGCCGAGGCCGCCTCTGCCTCTGAGCTATTCCAGAAGTAGTGAGGAGGCTTTTT
TGGAGGCCTAGGCTTTTGCAAAAAGCTCCCGGGAGCTTGTATATCCATTTTCGGATCTGATCAGCACGTG
TTGACAATTAATCATCGGCATAGTATATCGGCATAGTATAATACGACAAGGTGAGGAACTAAACCATGGC
CAAGTTGACCAGTGCCGTTCCGGTGCTCACCGCGCGCGACGTCGCCGGAGCGGTCGAGTTCTGGACCGAC
CGGCTCGGGTTCTCCCGGGACTTCGTGGAGGACGACTTCGCCGGTGTGGTCCGGGACGACGTGACCCTGT
TCATCAGCGCGGTCCAGGACCAGGTGGTGCCGGACAACACCCTGGCCTGGGTGTGGGTGCGCGGCCTGGA
CGAGCTGTACGCCGAGTGGTCGGAGGTCGTGTCCACGAACTTCCGGGACGCCTCCGGGCCGGCCATGACC
GAGATCGGCGAGCAGCCGTGGGGGCGGGAGTTCGCCCTGCGCGACCCGGCCGGCAACTGCGTGCACTTCG
TGGCCGAGGAGCAGGACTGACACGTGCTACGAGATTTCGATTCCACCGCCGCCTTCTATGAAAGGTTGGG
CTTCGGAATCGTTTTCCGGGACGCCGGCTGGATGATCCTCCAGCGCGGGGATCTCATGCTGGAGTTCTTC
GCCCACCCCAACTTGTTTATTGCAGCTTATAATGGTTACAAATAAAGCAATAGCATCACAAATTTCACAA
ATAAAGCATTTTTTTCACTGCATTCTAGTTGTGGTTTGTCCAAACTCATCAATGTATCTTATCATGTCTG
TATACCGTCGACCTCTAGCTAGAGCTTGGCGTAATCATGGTCATAGCTGTTTCCTGTGTGAAATTGTTAT
CCGCTCACAATTCCACACAACATACGAGCCGGAAGCATAAAGTGTAAAGCCTGGGGTGCCTAATGAGTGA
GCTAACTCACATTAATTGCGTTGCGCTCACTGCCCGCTTTCCAGTCGGGAAACCTGTCGTGCCAGCTGCA
TTAATGAATCGGCCAACGCGCGGGGAGAGGCGGTTTGCGTATTGGGCGCTCTTCCGCTTCCTCGCTCACT
GACTCGCTGCGCTCGGTCGTTCGGCTGCGGCGAGCGGTATCAGCTCACTCAAAGGCGGTAATACGGTTAT
CCACAGAATCAGGGGATAACGCAGGAAAGAACATGTGAGCAAAAGGCCAGCAAAAGGCCAGGAACCGTAA
AAAGGCCGCGTTGCTGGCGTTTTTCCATAGGCTCCGCCCCCCTGACGAGCATCACAAAAATCGACGCTCA
AGTCAGAGGTGGCGAAACCCGACAGGACTATAAAGATACCAGGCGTTTCCCCCTGGAAGCTCCCTCGTGC
GCTCTCCTGTTCCGACCCTGCCGCTTACCGGATACCTGTCCGCCTTTCTCCCTTCGGGAAGCGTGGCGCT
TTCTCATAGCTCACGCTGTAGGTATCTCAGTTCGGTGTAGGTCGTTCGCTCCAAGCTGGGCTGTGTGCAC
GAACCCCCCGTTCAGCCCGACCGCTGCGCCTTATCCGGTAACTATCGTCTTGAGTCCAACCCGGTAAGAC
ACGACTTATCGCCACTGGCAGCAGCCACTGGTAACAGGATTAGCAGAGCGAGGTATGTAGGCGGTGCTAC
AGAGTTCTTGAAGTGGTGGCCTAACTACGGCTACACTAGAAGAACAGTATTTGGTATCTGCGCTCTGCTG
AAGCCAGTTACCTTCGGAAAAAGAGTTGGTAGCTCTTGATCCGGCAAACAAACCACCGCTGGTAGCGGTG
GTTTTTTTGTTTGCAAGCAGCAGATTACGCGCAGAAAAAAAGGATCTCAAGAAGATCCTTTGATCTTTTC
TACGGGGTCTGACGCTCAGTGGAACGAAAACTCACGTTAAGGGATTTTGGTCATGAGATTATCAAAAAGG
ATCTTCACCTAGATCCTTTTAAATTAAAAATGAAGTTTTAAATCAATCTAAAGTATATATGAGTAAACTT
GGTCTGACAGTTACCAATGCTTAATCAGTGAGGCACCTATCTCAGCGATCTGTCTATTTCGTTCATCCAT
AGTTGCCTGACTCCCCGTCGTGTAGATAACTACGATACGGGAGGGCTTACCATCTGGCCCCAGTGCTGCA
ATGATACCGCGAGACCCACGCTCACCGGCTCCAGATTTATCAGCAATAAACCAGCCAGCCGGAAGGGCCG
AGCGCAGAAGTGGTCCTGCAACTTTATCCGCCTCCATCCAGTCTATTAATTGTTGCCGGGAAGCTAGAGT
AAGTAGTTCGCCAGTTAATAGTTTGCGCAACGTTGTTGCCATTGCTACAGGCATCGTGGTGTCACGCTCG
TCGTTTGGTATGGCTTCATTCAGCTCCGGTTCCCAACGATCAAGGCGAGTTACATGATCCCCCATGTTGT
GCAAAAAAGCGGTTAGCTCCTTCGGTCCTCCGATCGTTGTCAGAAGTAAGTTGGCCGCAGTGTTATCACT
CATGGTTATGGCAGCACTGCATAATTCTCTTACTGTCATGCCATCCGTAAGATGCTTTTCTGTGACTGGT
GAGTACTCAACCAAGTCATTCTGAGAATAGTGTATGCGGCGACCGAGTTGCTCTTGCCCGGCGTCAATAC
GGGATAATACCGCGCCACATAGCAGAACTTTAAAAGTGCTCATCATTGGAAAACGTTCTTCGGGGCGAAA
ACTCTCAAGGATCTTACCGCTGTTGAGATCCAGTTCGATGTAACCCACTCGTGCACCCAACTGATCTTCA
GCATCTTTTACTTTCACCAGCGTTTCTGGGTGAGCAAAAACAGGAAGGCAAAATGCCGCAAAAAAGGGAA
TAAGGGCGACACGGAAATGTTGAATACTCATACTCTTCCTTTTTCAATATTATTGAAGCATTTATCAGGG
TTATTGTCTCATGAGCGGATACATATTTGAATGTATTTAGAAAAATAAACAAATAGGGGTTCCGCGCACA
TTTCCCCGAAAAGTGCCACCTGAC
