>Addgene plasmid #120484 | EF1a_SPIC_P2A_Hygro_Barcode | depositor partial sequence | sequence record 228820 | SPIC gene
ATGACGTGTGTTGAACAAGACAAGCTGGGTCAAGCATTTGAAGATGCTTTTGAGGTTCTGAGGCAACATT
CAACTGGAGATCTTCAGTACTCGCCAGATTACAGAAATTACCTGGCTTTAATCAACCATCGTCCTCATGT
CAAAGGAAATTCCAGCTGCTATGGAGTGTTGCCTACAGAGGAGCCTGTCTATAATTGGAGAACGGTAATT
AACAGTGCTGCGGACTTCTATTTTGAAGGAAATATTCATCAATCTCTGCAGAACATAACTGAAAACCAGC
TGGTACAACCCACTCTTCTCCAGCAAAAGGGGGGAAAAGGCAGGAAGAAGCTCCGACTGTTTGAATACCT
TCACGAATCCCTGTATAATCCGGAGATGGCATCTTGTATTCAGTGGGTAGATAAAACCAAAGGCATCTTT
CAGTTTGTATCAAAAAACAAAGAAAAACTTGCCGAGCTTTGGGGGAAAAGAAAAGGCAACAGGAAGACCA
TGACTTACCAGAAAATGGCCAGGGCACTCAGAAATTACGGAAGAAGTGGGGAAATTACCAAAATCCGGAG
GAAGCTGACTTACCAGTTCAGTGAGGCCATTCTCCAAAGACTCTCTCCATCCTATTTCCTGGGGAAAGAG
ATCTTCTATTCACAGTGTGTTCAACCTGATCAAGAATATCTCAGTTTAAATAACTGGAATGCAAATTATA
ATTATACATATGCCAATTACCATGAGCTAAATCACCATGATTGC
