>Addgene plasmid #120484 | EF1a_SPIC_P2A_Hygro_Barcode | depositor partial sequence | sequence record 228821 | SPIC barcode
GTTGGCCACGGAGCTTAAGG
